>Addgene plasmid #147501 | pT7-EGFP-C1-HsNot2-F502A_S | addgene full sequence | sequence record 356620 | Addgene NGS Result
TAGTTATTAATAGTAATCAATTACGGGGTCATTAGTTCATAGCCCATATATGGAGTTCCGCGTTACATAA
CTTACGGTAAATGGCCCGCCTGGCTGACCGCCCAACGACCCCCGCCCATTGACGTCAATAATGACGTATG
TTCCCATAGTAACGCCAATAGGGACTTTCCATTGACGTCAATGGGTGGAGTATTTACGGTAAACTGCCCA
CTTGGCAGTACATCAAGTGTATCATATGCCAAGTACGCCCCCTATTGACGTCAATGACGGTAAATGGCCC
GCCTGGCATTATGCCCAGTACATGACCTTATGGGACTTTCCTACTTGGCAGTACATCTACGTATTAGTCA
TCGCTATTACCATGGTGATGCGGTTTTGGCAGTACATCAATGGGCGTGGATAGCGGTTTGACTCACGGGG
ATTTCCAAGTCTCCACCCCATTGACGTCAATGGGAGTTTGTTTTGGCACCAAAATCAACGGGACTTTCCA
AAATGTCGTAACAACTCCGCCCCATTGACGCAAATGGGCGGTAGGCGTGTACGGTGGGAGGTCTATATAA
GCAGAGCTCTCTGGCTAACTAGAGAACCCACTGCTTACTGGCTTATCGAAATTAATACGACTCACTATAG
GGAGACCCAAGCTCTAGCGCTACCGGTCGCCACCATGGTGAGCAAGGGCGAGGAGCTGTTCACCGGGGTG
GTGCCCATCCTGGTCGAGCTGGACGGCGACGTAAACGGCCACAAGTTCAGCGTGTCCGGCGAGGGCGAGG
GCGATGCCACCTACGGCAAGCTGACCCTGAAGTTCATCTGCACCACCGGCAAGCTGCCCGTGCCCTGGCC
CACCCTCGTGACCACCCTGACCTACGGCGTGCAGTGCTTCAGCCGCTACCCCGACCACATGAAGCAGCAC
GACTTCTTCAAGTCCGCCATGCCCGAAGGCTACGTCCAGGAGCGCACCATCTTCTTCAAGGACGACGGCA
ACTACAAGACCCGCGCCGAGGTGAAGTTCGAGGGCGACACCCTGGTGAACCGCATCGAGCTGAAGGGCAT
CGACTTCAAGGAGGACGGCAACATCCTGGGGCACAAGCTGGAGTACAACTACAACAGCCACAACGTCTAT
ATCATGGCCGACAAGCAGAAGAACGGCATCAAGGTGAACTTCAAGATCCGCCACAACATCGAGGACGGCA
GCGTGCAGCTCGCCGACCACTACCAGCAGAACACCCCCATCGGCGACGGCCCCGTGCTGCTGCCCGACAA
CCACTACCTGAGCACCCAGTCCGCCCTGAGCAAAGACCCCAACGAGAAGCGCGATCACATGGTCCTGCTG
GAGTTCGTGACCGCCGCCGGGATCACTCTCGGCATGGACGAGCTGTACAAGTCCGGACTCAGATCTCGAG
CTCAAGCTTCGGTGAGGACTGATGGACATACATTATCTGAGAAAAGAAACTACCAGGTGACAAACAGCAT
GTTTGGTGCTTCAAGAAAGAAGTTTGTAGAGGGGGTCGACAGTGACTACCATGACGAAAACATGTACTAC
AGCCAGTCTTCTATGTTTCCACATCGGTCAGAAAAAGATATGCTGGCATCACCATCTACATCAGGTCAGC
TGTCTCAGTTTGGGGCAAGTTTATACGGGCAACAAAGTGCACTAGGCCTTCCAATGAGGGGGATGAGCAA
CAATACCCCTCAGTTAAATCGCAGCTTATCACAAGGCACTCAGTTACCGAGCCACGTCACGCCAACAACA
GGGGTACCAACAATGTCACTTCACACGCCTCCATCTCCAAGCAGGGGTATTTTGCCTATGAATCCTAGGA
ATATGATGAACCACTCCCAGGTTGGTCAGGGCATTGGAATTCCTAGCAGGACAAATAGCATGAGCAGTTC
AGGGTTAGGTAGCCCCAACAGAAGCTCGCCAAGCATAATATGTATGCCAAAGCAGCAGCCTTCTCGACAG
CCTTTTACTGTGAACAGTATGTCTGGATTTGGAATGAACAGGAATCAGGCATTTGGAATGAATAACTCCT
TATCAAGTAACATTTTTAATGGAACAGACGGAAGTGAAAATGTGACAGGATTGGACCTTTCAGATTTCCC
AGCATTAGCAGACCGAAACAGGAGGGAAGGAAGTGGTAACCCAACTCCATTAATAAACCCCTTGGCTGGA
AGAGCTCCTTATGTTGGAATGGTAACAAAACCAGCAAATGAACAATCCCAGGACTTCTCAATACACAATG
AAGATTTTCCAGCATTACCAGGCTCCAGCTATAAAGATCCAACATCAAGTAATGATGACAGTAAATCTAA
TTTGAATACATCTGGCAAGACAACTTCAAGTACAGATGGACCCAAATTCCCTGGAGATAAAAGTTCAACA
ACACAAAATAATAACCAGCAGAAAAAAGGGATCCAGGTGTTACCTGATGGTCGGGTTACTAACATTCCTC
AAGGGATGGTGACGGACCAATTTGGAATGATTGGCCTGTTAACATTTATCAGGGCAGCAGAGACAGACCC
AGGAATGGTACATCTTGCATTAGGAAGTGACTTAACAACATTAGGCCTCAATCTGAACTCTCCTGAAAAT
CTCTACCCCAAATTTGCGTCACCCTGGGCATCTTCACCTTGTCGACCTCAAGACATAGACTTCCATGTTC
CATCTGAGTACTTAACGAACATTCACATTAGGGATAAGCTGGCTGCAATAAAACTTGGCCGATATGGTGA
AGACCTTCTCTTCTATCTCTATTACATGAATGGAGGAGACGTATTACAACTTTTAGCTGCAGTGGAGCTT
TTTAACCGTGATTGGAGATACCACAAAGAAGAACGAGTATGGATTACCAGGGCACCAGGCATGGAGCCAA
CAATGAAAACCAATACCTATGAGAGGGGAACATATTACTTCGCAGACTGTCTTAACTGGAGGAAAGTAGC
TAAGGAGTTCCATCTGGAATATGACAAATTAGAAGAACGGCCTCACCTGCCATCCACCTTCAACTACAAC
CCTGCTCAGCAAGCCTTCTAACCGCGGGCCCGGGATCCACCGGATCTAGATAACTGATCATAATCAGCCA
TACCACATTTGTAGAGGTTTTACTTGCTTTAAAAAACCTCCCACACCTCCCCCTGAACCTGAAACATAAA
ATGAATGCAATTGTTGTTGTTAACTTGTTTATTGCAGCTTATAATGGTTACAAATAAAGCAATAGCATCA
CAAATTTCACAAATAAAGCATTTTTTTCACTGCATTCTAGTTGTGGTTTGTCCAAACTCATCAATGTATC
TTAACGCGTAAATTGTAAGCGTTAATATTTTGTTAAAATTCGCGTTAAATTTTTGTTAAATCAGCTCATT
TTTTAACCAATAGGCCGAAATCGGCAAAATCCCTTATAAATCAAAAGAATAGACCGAGATAGGGT
[37 nt withheld, positions 3426-3462]
AAAGAACGTGGACTCCAACGTCAAAGG
[49 nt withheld, positions 3490-3538]
T
[91 nt withheld, positions 3540-3630]
G
[124 nt withheld, positions 3632-3755]
CAGGTGGCACTTTTCGGGGAAATGTGCGCGGAACCCCTATTTGTTTATTTTTCTAAATACATTCAAATAT
GTATCCGCTCATGAGACAATAACCCTGATAAATGCTTCAATAATATTGAAAAAGGAAGAGTCCTGAGGCG
GAAAGAACCAGCTGTGGAATGTGTGTCAGTTAGGGTGTGGAAAGTCCCCAGGCTCCCCAGCAGGCAGAAG
TATGCAAAGCATGCATCTCAATTAGTCAGCAACCAGGTGTGGAAAGTCCCCAGGCTCCCCAGCAGGCAGA
AGTATGCAAAGCATGCATCTCAATTAGTCAGCAACCATAGTCCCGCCCCTAACTCCGCCCATCCCGCCCC
TAACTCCGCCCAGTTCCGCCCATTCTCCGCCCCATGGCTGACTAATTTTTTTTATTTATGCAGAGGCCGA
GGCCGCCTCGGCCTCTGAGCTATTCCAGAAGTAGTGAGGAGGCTTTTTTGGAGGCCTAGGCTTTTGCAAA
GATCGATCAAGAGACAGGATGAGGATCGTTTCGCATGATTGAACAAGATGGATTGCACGCAGGTTCTCCG
GCCGCTTGGGTGGAGAGGCTATTCGGCTATGACTGGGCACAACAGACAATCGGCTGCTCTGATGCCGCCG
TGTTCCGGCTGTCAGCGCAGGGGCGCCCGGTTCTTTTTGTCAAGACCGACCTGTCCGGTGCCCTGAATGA
ACTGCAAGACGAGGCAGCGCGGCTATCGTGGCTGGCCACGACGGGCGTTCCTTGCGCAGCTGTGCTCGAC
GTTGTCACTGAAGCGGGAAGGGACTGGCTGCTATTGGGCGAAGTGCCGGGGCAGGATCTCCTGTCATCTC
ACCTTGCTCCTGCCGAGAAAGTATCCATCATGGCTGATGCAATGCGGCGGCTGCATACGCTTGATCCGGC
TACCTGCCCATTCGACCACCAAGCGAAACATCGCATCGAGCGAGCACGTACTCGGATGGAAGCCGGTCTT
GTCGATCAGGATGATCTGGACGAAGAGCATCAGGGGCTCGCGCCAGCCGAACTGTTCGCCAGGCTCAAGG
CGAGCATGCCCGACGGCGAGGATCTCGTCGTGACCCATGGCGATGCCTGCTTGCCGAATATCATGGTGGA
AAATGGCCGCTTTTCTGGATTCATCGACTGTGGCCGGCTGGGTGTGGCGGACCGCTATCAGGACATAGCG
TTGGCTACCCGTGATATTGCTGAAGAGCTTGGCGGCGAATGGGCTGACCGCTTCCTCGTGCTTTACGGTA
TCGCCGCTCCCGATTCGCAGCGCATCGCCTTCTATCGCCTTCTTGACGAGTTCTTCTGAGCGGGACTCTG
GGGTTCGAAATGACCGACCAAGCGACGCCCAACCTGCCATCACGAGATTTCGATTCCACCGCCGCCTTCT
ATGAAAGGTTGGGCTTCGGAATCGTTTTCCGGGACGCCGGCTGGATGATCCTCCAGCGCGGGGATCTCAT
GCTGGAGTTCTTCGCCCACCCTAGGGGGAGGCTAACTGAAACACGGAAGGAGACAATACCGGAAGGAACC
CGCGCTATGACGGCAATAAAAAGACAGAATAAAACGCACGGTGTTGGGTCGTTTGTTCATAAACGCGGGG
TTCGGTCCCAGGGCTGGCACTCTGTCGATACCCCACCGAGACCCCATTGGGGCCAATACGCCCGCGTTTC
TTCCTTTTCCCCACCCCACCCCCCAAGTTCGGGTGAAGGCCCAGGGCTCGCAGCCAACGTCGGGGCGGCA
GGCCCTGCCATAGCCTCAGGTTACTCATATATACTTTAGATTGATTTAAAACTTCATTTTTAATTTAAAA
GGATCTAGGTGAAGATCCTTTTTGATAATCTCATGACCAAAATCCCTTAACGTGAGTTTTCGTTCCACTG
AGCGTCAGACCCCGTAGAAAAGATCAAAGGATCTTCTTGAGATCCTTTTTTTCTGCGCGTAATCTGCTGC
TTGCAAACAAAAAAACCACCGCTACCAGCGGTGGTTTGTTTGCCGGATCAAGAGCTACCAACTCTTTTTC
CGAAGGTAACTGGCTTCAGCAGAGCGCAGATACCAAATACTGTTCTTCTAGTGTAGCCGTAGTTAGGCCA
CCACTTCAAGAACTCTGTAGCACCGCCTACATACCTCGCTCTGCTAATCCTGTTACCAGTGGCTGCTGCC
AGTGGCGATAAGTCGTGTCTTACCGGGTTGGACTCAAGACGATAGTTACCGGATAAGGCGCAGCGGTCGG
GCTGAACGGGGGGTTCGTGCACACAGCCCAGCTTGGAGCGAACGACCTACACCGAACTGAGATACCTACA
GCGTGAGCTATGAGAAAGCGCCACGCTTCCCGAAGGGAGAAAGGCGGACAGGTATCCGGTAAGCGGCAGG
GTCGGAACAGGAGAGCGCACGAGGGAGCTTCCAGGGGGAAACGCCTGGTATCTTTATAGTCCTGTCGGGT
TTCGCCACCTCTGACTTGAGCGTCGATATTTGTGATGCTCGTCAGGGGGGCGGAGCCTATGGAAAAACGC
CAGCAACGCGGCCTTTTTACGGTTCCTGGCCTTTTGCTGGCCTTTTGCTCACATGTTCTTTCCTGCGTTA
TCCCCTGATTCTGTGGATAACCGTATTACCGCCATGCAT
Features (pLannotate 1.2.2; 18 found; start..end, strand, type, name):
     61..364     +  enhancer       CMV enhancer: human cytomegalovirus immediate early enhancer
    365..568     +  promoter       CMV promoter: human cytomegalovirus (CMV) immediate early promoter
    564..597     +  LTR            5' LTR (truncated) (fragment): truncated 5' long terminal repeat (LTR) from HIV-1
    613..631     +  promoter       T7 promoter: promoter for bacteriophage T7 RNA polymerase
    665..1381    +  CDS            EGFP: EGFP is a basic (constitutively fluorescent) green fluorescent protein published in 1996, derived from Aequorea victoria. It is reported to be a rapidly-maturing weak dimer with moderate acid sensitivity.
   1382..1411    +  misc_feature   MCS (fragment): multiple cloning site
   1412..3028    +  CDS            CNOT2: CNOT2_HUMAN - Also known as CDC36, NOT2. Experimental evidence at protein level: Swiss-Prot protein existence level 1. Component of the CCR4-NOT complex which is one of the major cellular mRNA deadenylases and is linked to various cellular processes including bulk mRNA degradation, miRNA-mediated repression, translational repression during translational initiation and general transcription regulation. Additional complex functions may be a consequence of its influence on mRNA expression. Required for the CCR4- NOT complex structural integrity. Can repress transcription and may link the CCR4-NOT
   3031..3053    +  misc_feature   MCS (fragment): multiple cloning site
   3065..3149    +  CDS            large T antigen (fragment): large T antigen from SV40 (simian virus 40)
   3172..3293    +  polyA_signal   SV40 poly(A) signal: SV40 polyadenylation signal
   3327..3755    -  rep_origin     f1 ori (sequence partly withheld): f1 bacteriophage origin of replication; arrow indicates direction of (+) strand synthesis
   3782..3886    +  promoter       AmpR promoter: bla
   3888..4245    +  promoter       SV40 promoter: SV40 enhancer and early promoter
   4280..5074    +  CDS            NeoR/KanR: aminoglycoside phosphotransferase from Tn5; aph(3')-II (or nptII); confers resistance to neomycin, kanamycin, and G418 (Geneticin®)
   5095..5247    +  CDS            ble (fragment): BLE_KLEPN - Experimental evidence at protein level: Swiss-Prot protein existence level 1. Binding protein with a strong affinity to the bleomycin family of antibiotics. Binds to CL990; an antimitotic-antibiotic compound. From Klebsiella pneumoniae.
   5306..5353    +  polyA_signal   HSV TK poly(A) signal: herpes simplex virus thymidine kinase polyadenylation signal (Cole and Stacy, 1985)
   5444..5460    -  polyA_signal   bGH poly(A) signal (fragment): bovine growth hormone polyadenylation signal
   5682..6270    +  rep_origin     ori: high-copy-number ColE1/pMB1/pBR322/pUC origin of replication
