[The description below was written by a language model from this plasmid's Addgene catalogue record and pLannotate feature annotations shown in this document.]
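Description:
pT7-EGFP-C1-HsNot2-F502A_S is a 6,384 bp mammalian expression plasmid that produces human CNOT2 (NOT2), a subunit of the CCR4-NOT deadenylase complex, as an N-terminal EGFP fusion carrying the F502A point substitution. The catalogue entry lists the backbone as unknown, but the name and the annotated layout are consistent with an EGFP-C1-style vector into which a T7 promoter has been added. In bacteria it replicates from a high-copy ColE1/pUC-type origin and is selected with kanamycin. The NeoR/KanR aminoglycoside phosphotransferase gene is preceded by both a bacterial (bla) promoter and the SV40 enhancer/early promoter and is followed by the HSV TK polyadenylation signal, so the same marker can also provide G418 selection in mammalian cells. An f1 origin is also present. A few short annotated fragments (HIV-1 LTR, SV40 large T antigen, ble, bGH poly(A)) are most likely partial sequence matches within the backbone rather than functional parts.

The expression cassette is driven by the CMV immediate early enhancer and promoter. A bacteriophage T7 promoter sits immediately upstream of the coding region, which would also allow transcription by T7 RNA polymerase. EGFP is followed by a short stretch of multiple cloning site sequence that acts as a linker and then by the CNOT2 open reading frame, which the depositor states was derived from an NCBI reference transcript. The cassette ends at the SV40 poly(A) signal. The plasmid comes from a study of the structure and assembly of the NOT module of the human CCR4-NOT complex. The record does not state what the F502A mutation does, but in that context the construct is presumably a GFP-tagged mutant for testing subunit interactions in human cells alongside the wild-type protein.
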