Addgene plasmid #147501: pT7-EGFP-C1-HsNot2-F502A_S
Purpose: Mammalian Expression of HsNot2-F502A
Depositing lab: Elisa Izaurralde. Depositing organization: Max Planck Institute for Developmental Biology. Publication: Structure and assembly of the NOT module of the human CCR4-NOT complex. Boland A, Chen Y, Raisch T, Jonas S, Kuzuoglu-Ozturk D, Wohlbold L, Weichenrieder O, Izaurralde E. Nat Struct Mol Biol. 2013 Nov;20(11):1289-97. doi: 10.1038/nsmb.2681. Epub 2013 Oct 13. PubMed 24121232.
Backbone
  Vector backbone: Unknown
  Vector type: Mammalian Expression
Growth in bacteria
  Bacterial resistance: Kanamycin, 50 μg/mL
  Growth temperature: 37°C
  Growth strain: DH5alpha
  Copy number: High Copy
Gene/Insert
  Gene/Insert name: HsNot2-F502A (alt name: CNOT2)
  Species: H. sapiens (human)
  Entrez Gene: CNOT2 (a.k.a. CDC36, HSPC131, IDNADFS, NOT2, NOT2H)
  Cloning method: Unknown
Terms and licenses: Academic/Nonprofit Terms; Industry Terms: Not Available to Industry
Depositor comments: ORF extracted from NCBI: NM_014515.5. Plasmids from this collection were made available to the research community and donated after the lab closed. Please note that the sequence provided by the depositing laboratory may be theoretical/predicted or based on Sanger sequencing results. There may be discrepancies between sequencing results obtained by Addgene and the depositor sequence. If an Addgene verified sequence is not available, please contact before placing your order to request that our lab fully sequence the plasmid.
How to cite: pT7-EGFP-C1-HsNot2-F502A_S was a gift from Elisa Izaurralde (Addgene plasmid # 147501 ; http://n2t.net/addgene:147501 ; RRID:Addgene_147501)
